>Addgene plasmid #228466 | v5 eVLP gag-pro-pol | addgene full sequence | sequence record 451028 | Addgene NGS Result
ATAAATCAATATTGGCTATTGGCCATTGCATACGTTGTATCCATATCATAATATGTACATTTATATTGGC
TCATGTCCAACATTACCGCCATGTTGACATTGATTATTGACTAGTTATTAATAGTAATCAATTACGGGGT
CATTAGTTCATAGCCCATATATGGAGTTCCGCGTTACATAACTTACGGTAAATGGCCCGCCTGGCTGACC
GCCCAACGACCCCCGCCCATTGACGTCAATAATGACGTATGTTCCCATAGTAACGCCAATAGGGACTTTC
CATTGACGTCAATGGGTGGAGTATTTACGGTAAACTGCCCACTTGGCAGTACATCAAGTGTATCATATGC
CAAGTACGCCCCCTATTGACGTCAATGACGGTAAATGGCCCGCCTGGCATTATGCCCAGTACATGACCTT
ATGGGACTTTCCTACTTGGCAGTACATCTACGTATTAGTCATCGCTATTACCATGGTGATGCGGTTTTGG
CAGTACATCAATGGGCGTGGATAGCGGTTTGACTCACGGGGATTTCCAAGTCTCCACCCCATTGACGTCA
ATGGGAGTTTGTTTTGGCACCAAAATCAACGGGACTTTCCAAAATGTCGTAACAACTCCGCCCCATTGAC
GCAAATGGGCGGTAGGCGTGTACGGTGGGAGGTCTATATAAGCAGAGCTCGTTTAGTGAACCGTCAGATC
GCCTGGAGACGCCATCCACGCTGTTTTGACCTCCATAGAAGACACCGGGACCGATCCAGCCTCCGCGGCC
CCAAGCTTGGGCATCGTTCTGTGTTGTCTCTGTCTGACTGTGTTTCTGTATTTGTCTGAAAATATGGGCC
AGACTGTTACCACTCCCTTAAGTTTGACCTTAGGTCACTGGAAAGATGTCGAGCGGATCGCTCACAACCA
GTCGGTAGATGTCAAGAAGAGACGTTGGGTTACCTTCTGCTCTGCAGAATGGCCAACCTTTAACGTCGGA
TGGCCGCGAGACGGCACCTTTAACCGAGACCTCATCACCCAGGTTAAGATCAAGGTCTTTTCACCTGGCC
CGCATGGACACCCAGACCAGGTCCCCTACATCGTGACCTGGGAAGCCTTGGCTTTTGACCCCCCTCCCTG
GGTCAAGCCCTTTGTACACCCTAAGCCTCCGCCTCCTCTTCCTCCATCCGCCCCGTCTCTCCCCCTTGAA
CCTCCTCGTTCGACCCCGCCTCGATCCTCCCTTTATCCAGCCCTCACTCCTTCTCTAGGCGCCAAACCTA
AACCTCAAGTTCTTTCTGACAGTGGGGGGCCGCTCATCGACCTACTTACAGAAGACCCCCCGCCTTATAG
GGACCCAAGACCACCCCCTTCCGACAGGGACGGAAATGGTGGAGAAGCGACCCCTGCGGGAGAGGCACCG
GACCCCTCCCCAATGGCATCTCGCCTACGTGGGAGACGGGAGCCCCCTGTGGCCGACTCCACTACCTCGC
AGGCATTCCCCCTCCGCGCAGGAGGAAACGGACAGCTTCCTTACTGGCCGTTCTCCTCTTCTGACCTTTA
CAACTGGAAAAATAATAACCCTTCTTTTTCTGAAGATCCAGGTAAACTGACAGCTCTGATCGAGTCTGTC
CTCATCACCCATCAGCCCACCTGGGACGACTGTCAGCAGCTGTTGGGGACTCTGCTGACCGGAGAAGAAA
AACAACGGGTGCTCTTAGAGGCTAGAAAGGCGGTGCGGGGCGATGATGGGCGCCCCACTCAACTGCCCAA
TGAAGTCGATGCCGCTTTTCCCCTCGAGCGCCCAGACTGGGATTACACCACCCAGGCAGGTAGGAACCAC
CTAGTCCACTATCGCCAGTTGCTCCTAGCGGGTCTCCAAAACGCGGGCAGAAGCCCCACCAATTTGGCCA
AGGTAAAAGGAATAACACAAGGGCCCAATGAGTCTCCCTCGGCCTTCCTAGAGAGACTTAAGGAAGCCTA
TCGCAGGTACACTCCTTATGACCCTGAGGACCCAGGGCAAGAAACTAATGTGTCTATGTCTTTCATTTGG
CAGTCTGCCCCAGACATTGGGAGAAAGTTAGAGAGGTTAGAAGATTTAAAAAACAAGACGCTTGGAGATT
TGGTTAGAGAGGCAGAAAAGATCTTTAATAAACGAGAAACCCCGGAAGAAAGAGAGGAACGTATCAGGAG
AGAAACAGAGGAAAAAGAAGAACGCCGTAGGACAGAGGATGAGCAGAAAGAGAAAGAAAGAGATCGTAGG
AGACATAGAGAGATGAGCAAGCTATTGGCCACTGTCGTTAGTGGACAGAAACAGGATAGACAGGGAGGAG
AACGAAGGAGGTCCCAACTCGATCGCGACCAGTGTGCCTACTGCAAAGAAAAGGGGCACTGGGCTAAAGA
TTGTCCCAAGAAACCACGAGGACCTCGGGGACCAAGACCCCAGACCTCCCTCCTGACCCTAGATGACTAG
GGAGGTCAGGGTCAGGAGCCCCCCCCTGAACCCAGGATAACCCTCAAAGTCGGGGGGCAACCCGTCACCT
TCCTGGTAGATACTGGGGCCCAACACTCCGTGCTGACCCAAAATCCTGGACCCCTAAGTGATAAGTCTGC
CTGGGTCCAAGGGGCTACTGGAGGAAAGCGGTATCGCTGGACCACGGATCGCAAAGTACATCTAGCTACC
GGTAAGGTCACCCACTCTTTCCTCCATGTACCAGACTGTCCCTATCCTCTGTTAGGAAGAGATTTGCTGA
CTAAACTAAAAGCCCAAATCCACTTTGAGGGATCAGGAGCTCAGGTTATGGGACCAATGGGGCAGCCCCT
GCAAGTGTTGACCCTAAATATAGAAGATGAGTATCGGCTACATGAGACCTCAAAAGAGCCAGATGTTTCT
CTAGGGTCCACATGGCTGTCTGATTTTCCTCAGGCCTGGGCGGAAACCGGGGGCATGGGACTGGCAGTTC
GCCAAGCTCCTCTGATCATACCTCTGAAAGCAACCTCTACCCCCGTGTCCATAAAACAATACCCCATGTC
ACAAGAAGCCAGACTGGGGATCAAGCCCCACATACAGAGACTGTTGGACCAGGGAATACTGGTACCCTGC
CAGTCCCCCTGGAACACGCCCCTGCTACCCGTTAAGAAACCAGGGACTAATGATTATAGGCCTGTCCAGG
ATCTGAGAGAAGTCAACAAGCGGGTGGAAGACATCCACCCCACCGTGCCCAACCCTTACAACCTCTTGAG
CGGGCTCCCACCGTCCCACCAGTGGTACACTGTGCTTGATTTAAAGGATGCCTTTTTCTGCCTGAGACTC
CACCCCACCAGTCAGCCTCTCTTCGCCTTTGAGTGGAGAGATCCAGAGATGGGAATCTCAGGACAATTGA
CCTGGACCAGACTCCCACAGGGTTTCAAAAACAGTCCCACCCTGTTTGATGAGGCACTGCACAGAGACCT
AGCAGACTTCCGGATCCAGCACCCAGACTTGATCCTGCTACAGTACGTGGATGACTTACTGCTGGCCGCC
ACTTCTGAGCTAGACTGCCAACAAGGTACTCGGGCCCTGTTACAAACCCTAGGGAACCTCGGGTATCGGG
CCTCGGCCAAGAAAGCCCAAATTTGCCAGAAACAGGTCAAGTATCTGGGGTATCTTCTAAAAGAGGGTCA
GAGATGGCTGACTGAGGCCAGAAAAGAGACTGTGATGGGGCAGCCTACTCCGAAGACCCCTCGACAACTA
AGGGAGTTCCTAGGGACGGCAGGCTTCTGTCGCCTCTGGATCCCTGGGTTTGCAGAAATGGCAGCCCCCT
TGTACCCTCTCACCAAAACGGGGACTCTGTTTAATTGGGGCCCAGACCAACAAAAGGCCTATCAAGAAAT
CAAGCAAGCTCTTCTAACTGCCCCAGCCCTGGGGTTGCCAGATTTGACTAAGCCCTTTGAACTCTTTGTC
GACGAGAAGCAGGGCTACGCCAAAGGTGTCCTAACGCAAAAACTGGGACCTTGGCGTCGGCCGGTGGCCT
ACCTGTCCAAAAAGCTAGACCCAGTAGCAGCTGGGTGGCCCCCTTGCCTACGGATGGTAGCAGCCATTGC
CGTACTGACAAAGGATGCAGGCAAGCTAACCATGGGACAGCCACTAGTCATTCTGGCCCCCCATGCAGTA
GAGGCACTAGTCAAACAACCCCCCGACCGCTGGCTTTCCAACGCCCGGATGACTCACTATCAGGCCTTGC
TTTTGGACACGGACCGGGTCCAGTTCGGACCGGTGGTAGCCCTGAACCCGGCTACGCTGCTCCCACTGCC
TGAGGAAGGGCTGCAACACAACTGCCTTGATATCCTGGCCGAAGCCCACGGAACCCGACCCGACCTAACG
GACCAGCCGCTCCCAGACGCCGACCACACCTGGTACACGGATGGAAGCAGTCTCTTACAAGAGGGACAGC
GTAAGGCGGGAGCTGCGGTGACCACCGAGACCGAGGTAATCTGGGCTAAAGCCCTGCCAGCCGGGACATC
CGCTCAGCGGGCTGAACTGATAGCACTCACCCAGGCCCTAAAGATGGCAGAAGGTAAGAAGCTAAATGTT
TATACTGATAGCCGTTATGCTTTTGCTACTGCCCATATCCATGGAGAAATATACAGAAGGCGTGGGTTGC
TCACATCAGAAGGCAAAGAGATCAAAAATAAAGACGAGATCTTGGCCCTACTAAAAGCCCTCTTTCTGCC
CAAAAGACTTAGCATAATCCATTGTCCAGGACATCAAAAGGGACACAGCGCCGAGGCTAGAGGCAACCGG
ATGGCTGACCAAGCGGCCCGAAAGGCAGCCATCACAGAGACTCCAGACACCTCTACCCTCCTCATAGAAA
ATTCATCACCCTACACCTCAGAACATTTTCATTACACAGTGACTGATATAAAGGACCTAACCAAGTTGGG
GGCCATTTATGATAAAACAAAGAAGTATTGGGTCTACCAAGGAAAACCTGTGATGCCTGACCAGTTTACT
TTTGAATTATTAGACTTTCTTCATCAGCTGACTCACCTCAGCTTCTCAAAAATGAAGGCTCTCCTAGAGA
GAAGCCACAGTCCCTACTACATGCTGAACCGGGATCGAACACTCAAAAATATCACTGAGACCTGCAAAGC
TTGTGCACAAGTCAACGCCAGCAAGTCTGCCGTTAAACAGGGAACTAGGGTCCGCGGGCATCGGCCCGGC
ACTCATTGGGAGATCGATTTCACCGAGATAAAGCCCGGATTGTATGGCTATAAATATCTTCTAGTTTTTA
TAGATACCTTTTCTGGCTGGATAGAAGCCTTCCCAACCAAGAAAGAAACCGCCAAGGTCGTAACCAAGAA
GCTACTAGAGGAGATCTTCCCCAGGTTCGGCATGCCTCAGGTATTGGGAACTGACAATGGGCCTGCCTTC
GTCTCCAAGGTGAGTCAGACAGTGGCCGATCTGTTGGGGATTGATTGGAAATTACATTGTGCATACAGAC
CCCAAAGCTCAGGCCAGGTAGAAAGAATGAATAGAACCATCAAGGAGACTTTAACTAAATTAACGCTTGC
AACTGGCTCTAGAGACTGGGTGCTCCTACTCCCCTTAGCCCTGTACCGAGCCCGCAACACGCCGGGCCCC
CATGGCCTCACCCCATATGAGATCTTATATGGGGCACCCCCGCCCCTTGTAAACTTCCCTGACCCTGACA
TGACAAGAGTTACTAACAGCCCCTCTCTCCAAGCTCACTTACAGGCTCTCTACTTAGTCCAGCACGAAGT
CTGGAGACCTCTGGCGGCAGCCTACCAAGAACAACTGGACCGACCGGTGGTACCTCACCCTTACCGAGTC
GGCGACACAGTGTGGGTCCGCCGACACCAGACTAAGAACCTAGAACCTCGCTGGAAAGGACCTTACACAG
TCCTGCTGACCACCCCCACCGCCCTCAAAGTAGACGGCATCGCAGCTTGGATACACGCCGCCCACGTGAA
GGCTGCCGACCCCGGGGGTGGACCATCCTCTAGACTGACATGGCGCGTTCAACGCTCTCAAAACCCCTTA
AAAATAAGGTTGACGCGTCAACCCGCGAGGCCCCCTAATCCCCTTAATTCTTCTGATGCTCAGAGGGGTC
AGTATCGAATTCCTGCAGCCCCGCTGATCAGCCTCGACTGTGCCTTCTAGTTGCCAGCCATCTGTTGTTT
GCCCCTCCCCCGTGCCTTCCTTGACCCTGGAAGGTGCCACTCCCACTGTCCTTTCCTAATAAAATGAGGA
AATTGCATCGCATTGTCTGAGTAGGTGTCATTCTATTCTGGGGGGTGGGGTGGGGCAGGACAGCAAGGGG
GAGGATTGGGAAGACAATAGCAGGCATGCTGGGGATGCGGTGGGCTCTATGGCTTCTGAGGCGGAAAGAA
CCAGCTGGGGCTCGATCCTCTAGAGCGGCCGCCACCGCGGTGGAGCTCCAATTCGCCCTATAGTGAGTCG
TATTACAATTCACTGGCCGTCGTTTTACAACGTCGTGACTGGGAAAACCCTGGCGTTACCCAACTTAATC
GCCTTGCAGCACATCCCCCTTTCGCCAGCTGGCGTAATAGCGAAGAGGCCCGCACCGATCGCCCTTCCCA
ACAGTTGCGCAGCCTGAATGGCGAATGGG
[124 nt withheld, positions 6610-6733]
C
[91 nt withheld, positions 6735-6825]
A
[49 nt withheld, positions 6827-6875]
CCTTTGACGTTGGAGTCCACGTTCTTT
[37 nt withheld, positions 6903-6939]
ACCCTATCTCGGTCTATTCTTTTGATTTATAAGGGATTTTGCCGATTTCGGCCTATTGGTTAAAAAATGA
GCTGATTTAACAAAAATTTAACGCGAATTTTAACAAAATATTAACGCTTACAATTTAGGTGGCACTTTTC
GGGGAAATGTGCGCGGAACCCCTATTTGTTTATTTTTCTAAATACATTCAAATATGTATCCGCTCATGAG
ACAATAACCCTGATAAATGCTTCAATAATATTGAAAAAGGAAGAGTATGAGTATTCAACATTTCCGTGTC
GCCCTTATTCCCTTTTTTGCGGCATTTTGCCTTCCTGTTTTTGCTCACCCAGAAACGCTGGTGAAAGTAA
AAGATGCTGAAGATCAGTTGGGTGCACGAGTGGGTTACATCGAACTGGATCTCAACAGCGGTAAGATCCT
TGAGAGTTTTCGCCCCGAAGAACGTTTTCCAATGATGAGCACTTTTAAAGTTCTGCTATGTGGCGCGGTA
TTATCCCGTATTGACGCCGGGCAAGAGCAACTCGGTCGCCGCATACACTATTCTCAGAATGACTTGGTTG
AGTACTCACCAGTCACAGAAAAGCATCTTACGGATGGCATGACAGTAAGAGAATTATGCAGTGCTGCCAT
AACCATGAGTGATAACACTGCGGCCAACTTACTTCTGACAACGATCGGAGGACCGAAGGAGCTAACCGCT
TTTTTGCACAACATGGGGGATCATGTAACTCGCCTTGATCGTTGGGAACCGGAGCTGAATGAAGCCATAC
CAAACGACGAGCGTGACACCACGATGCCTGTAGCAATGGCAACAACGTTGCGCAAACTATTAACTGGCGA
ACTACTTACTCTAGCTTCCCGGCAACAATTAATAGACTGGATGGAGGCGGATAAAGTTGCAGGACCACTT
CTGCGCTCGGCCCTTCCGGCTGGCTGGTTTATTGCTGATAAATCTGGAGCCGGTGAGCGTGGTTCCCGCG
GTATCATTGCAGCACTGGGGCCAGATGGTAAGCCCTCCCGTATCGTAGTTATCTACACGACGGGGAGTCA
GGCAACTATGGATGAACGAAATAGACAGATCGCTGAGATAGGTGCCTCACTGATTAAGCATTGGTAACTG
TCAGACCAAGTTTACTCATATATACTTTAGATTGATTTAAAACTTCATTTTTAATTTAAAAGGATCTAGG
TGAAGATCCTTTTTGATAATCTCATGACCAAAATCCCTTAACGTGAGTTTTCGTTCCACTGAGCGTCAGA
CCCCGTAGAAAAGATCAAAGGATCTTCTTGAGATCCTTTTTTTCTGCGCGTAATCTGCTGCTTGCAAACA
AAAAAACCACCGCTACCAGCGGTGGTTTGTTTGCCGGATCAAGAGCTACCAACTCTTTTTCCGAAGGTAA
CTGGCTTCAGCAGAGCGCAGATACCAAATACTGTTCTTCTAGTGTAGCCGTAGTTAGGCCACCACTTCAA
GAACTCTGTAGCACCGCCTACATACCTCGCTCTGCTAATCCTGTTACCAGTGGCTGCTGCCAGTGGCGAT
AAGTCGTGTCTTACCGGGTTGGACTCAAGACGATAGTTACCGGATAAGGCGCAGCGGTCGGGCTGAACGG
GGGGTTCGTGCACACAGCCCAGCTTGGAGCGAACGACCTACACCGAACTGAGATACCTACAGCGTGAGCT
ATGAGAAAGCGCCACGCTTCCCGAAGGGAGAAAGGCGGACAGGTATCCGGTAAGCGGCAGGGTCGGAACA
GGAGAGCGCACGAGGGAGCTTCCAGGGGGAAACGCCTGGTATCTTTATAGTCCTGTCGGGTTTCGCCACC
TCTGACTTGAGCGTCGATTTTTGTGATGCTCGTCAGGGGGGCGGAGCCTATGGAAAAACGCCAGCAACGC
GGCCTTTTTACGGTTCCTGGCCTTTTGCTGGCCTTTTGCTCACATGTTCTTTCCTGCGTTATCCCCTGAT
TCTGTGGATAACCGTATTACCGCCTTTGAGTGAGCTGATACCGCTCGCCGCAGCCGAACGACCGAGCGCA
GCGAGTCAGTGAGCGAGGAAGCGGAAGAGCGCCCAATACGCAAACCGCCTCTCCCCGCGCGTTGGCCGAT
TCATTAATGCAGCTGGCACGACAGGTTTCCCGACTGGAAAGCGGGCAGTGAGCGCAACGCAATTAATGTG
AGTTAGCTCACTCATTAGGCACCCCAGGCTTTACACTTTATGCTTCCGGCTCGTATGTTGTGTGGAATTG
TGAGCGGATAACAATTTCACACAGGAAACAGCTATGACCATGATTACGCCAAGCTCGAAATTAACCCTCA
CTAAAGGGAACAAAAGCTGGTACCGGGCCCCCCCTCGAGATCCGGCCATTAGCCATATTATTCATTGGTT
ATATAGC
Features (pLannotate 1.2.2; 19 found; start..end, strand, type, name):
     96..475     +  enhancer       CMV enhancer: human cytomegalovirus immediate early enhancer
    476..679     +  promoter       CMV promoter: human cytomegalovirus (CMV) immediate early promoter
    834..6031    +  CDS            gag-pol (fragment): Moloney murine leukemia virus Gag-Pol polyprotein; gag-pol; contains a read-through stop codon
   6093..6111    -  misc_feature   MCS (fragment): pBluescript multiple cloning site
   6128..6352    +  polyA_signal   bGH poly(A) signal: bovine growth hormone polyadenylation signal
   6356..6377    +  promoter       SV40 promoter (fragment): SV40 enhancer and early promoter
   6389..6418    -  misc_feature   MCS (fragment): pBluescript multiple cloning site
   6427..6445    -  promoter       T7 promoter: promoter for bacteriophage T7 RNA polymerase
   6448..6605    +  CDS            lacZα (fragment): LacZα fragment of β-galactosidase; lacZ fragment
   6610..7038    +  rep_origin     f1 ori (sequence partly withheld): f1 bacteriophage origin of replication; arrow indicates direction of (+) strand synthesis
   7091..7195    +  promoter       AmpR promoter: bla
   7196..8056    +  CDS            AmpR: β-lactamase; bla; confers resistance to ampicillin, carbenicillin, and related antibiotics
   8227..8815    +  rep_origin     ori: high-copy-number ColE1/pMB1/pBR322/pUC origin of replication
   8998..9090    +  CDS            lacI (fragment): lac repressor; lacI; The lac repressor binds to the lac operator to inhibit transcription in E. coli. This inhibition can be relieved by adding lactose or isopropyl-β-D-thiogalactopyranoside (IPTG).
   9103..9124    +  protein_bind   CAP binding site: CAP binding activates transcription in the presence of cAMP. E. coli catabolite activator protein
   9139..9169    +  promoter       lac promoter: promoter for the E. coli lac operon
   9177..9193    +  protein_bind   lac operator: The lac repressor binds to the lac operator to inhibit transcription in E. coli. This inhibition can be relieved by adding lactose or isopropyl-β-D-thiogalactopyranoside (IPTG). lac repressor encoded by lacI
   9238..9256    +  promoter       T3 promoter: promoter for bacteriophage T3 RNA polymerase
   9268..9288    -  misc_feature   MCS (fragment): pBluescript multiple cloning site
