[The description below was written by a language model from this plasmid's Addgene catalogue record and pLannotate feature annotations shown in this document.]
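Description:
v5 eVLP gag-pro-pol is a 9,326 bp mammalian expression plasmid built on a pBluescript backbone and derived in part from an earlier CMV-driven gag-pol helper plasmid. It is propagated in E. coli as a high-copy plasmid through its ColE1/pUC-type origin and selected with ampicillin via the β-lactamase gene and its native promoter. Other backbone remnants include an f1 phage origin, fragments of the pBluescript multiple cloning site, lacZα and lacI fragments, the lac promoter, operator and CAP site, and flanking T3 and T7 promoters. None of these contribute to expression in mammalian cells. A very short SV40 promoter fragment sits downstream of the polyadenylation signal and appears to be a cloning remnant. No mammalian selection marker is annotated.

The payload is the Moloney murine leukemia virus gag-pro-pol polyprotein coding region, an insert of about 5.3 kb, carrying a Q226P substitution. It is transcribed from the human cytomegalovirus immediate early enhancer and promoter and terminated by the bovine growth hormone polyadenylation signal. As in the native virus, the reading frame contains a read-through stop codon, so most translation yields the Gag structural protein. Occasional suppression yields the full Gag-Pro-Pol precursor, which supplies the viral protease and polymerase functions.

The stated purpose is to provide this mutant gag-pro-pol component for producing version 5 engineered virus-like particles (eVLPs). The associated work used directed evolution to improve the production and transduction efficiency of these particles. The plasmid encodes only the structural and enzymatic polyprotein. The record does not describe the other components needed to assemble particles.
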