Addgene plasmid #228466: v5 eVLP gag-pro-pol
Purpose: Expresses MMLVgag-pro-pol(Q226P) for producing v5 eVLPs
Depositing lab: David Liu. Depositing organization: Broad Institute. Publication: Directed evolution of engineered virus-like particles with improved production and transduction efficiencies. Raguram A, An M, Chen PZ, Liu DR. Nat Biotechnol. 2024 Nov 13. doi: 10.1038/s41587-024-02467-x. PubMed 39537813.
Backbone
  Vector backbone: pBluescript
  Total vector size (bp): 9326
  Vector type: Mammalian Expression
Growth in bacteria
  Bacterial resistance: Ampicillin, 100 μg/mL
  Growth temperature: 37°C
  Growth strain: DH5alpha
  Copy number: High Copy
Gene/Insert
  Gene/Insert name: MMLVgag-pro-pol(Q226P)
  Species: Synthetic; Murine leukemia virus
  Insert size (bp): 5307
  Mutation: Q226P
  Promoter: CMV
  Cloning method: Other
  Sequencing primers: 5′ T3 promoter
Resource information
  A portion of this plasmid was derived from a plasmid made by: pBS-CMV-gagpol (Plasmid #35614)
Terms and licenses: Academic/Nonprofit Terms; Industry Terms: Not Available to Industry
How to cite: v5 eVLP gag-pro-pol was a gift from David Liu (Addgene plasmid # 228466 ; http://n2t.net/addgene:228466 ; RRID:Addgene_228466)
